Addgene plasmid #135416: pcDNA3.1-hRARγ.hRXRα
Purpose: Human Retinoic Acid Receptor-gamma and Human Retinoid X Receptor-alpha in pcDNA3.1(+) plasmid expression vector
Depositing lab: Catharine Ross. Depositing organization: Pennsylvania State University. Publication: CYP26A1 gene promoter is a useful tool for reporting RAR-mediated retinoid activity. Zolfaghari R, Mattie FJ, Wei CH, Chisholm DR, Whiting A, Ross AC. Anal Biochem. 2019 Jul 15;577:98-109. doi: 10.1016/j.ab.2019.04.022. Epub 2019 Apr 27. PubMed 31039331.
Backbone
  Vector backbone: pcDNA3.1(+)
  Backbone size w/o insert (bp): 5428
  Total vector size (bp): 8182
  Modifications to backbone: Neomycin gene was replaced with RXRα.
  Vector type: Mammalian Expression
  Selectable markers: None
Growth in bacteria
  Bacterial resistance: Ampicillin, 100 μg/mL
  Growth temperature: 37°C
  Growth strain: DH5alpha
  Growth instructions: Follow the protocol from Promega.
  Copy number: High Copy
Gene/Insert 1
  Gene/Insert name: Human retinoic acid receptor-gamma (alt name: RARγ)
  Species: H. sapiens (human)
  Insert size (bp): 1365
  GenBank ID: NM_000966
  Promoter: CMV
  Cloning method: Restriction Enzyme; 5′ cloning site NheI (not destroyed); 3′ cloning site HindIII (not destroyed)
  Sequencing primers: 5′ ATGCTAGCGCCACCATGGCCACCAATAAGGAGC; 3′ TTAAGCTTCAGGCTGGGGACTTCAGGC
Gene/Insert 2
  Gene/Insert name: Human retinoid X receptor-alpha (alt name: RXRα)
  Species: H. sapiens (human)
  Insert size (bp): 1389
  GenBank ID: NM_002957
  Promoter: SV40
  Cloning method: Restriction Enzyme; 5′ cloning site SmaI (destroyed during cloning); 3′ cloning site BstBI (not destroyed)
  Sequencing primers: 5′ GCCACCATGGACACCAAACATTTCCTG; 3′ TATTCGAACTAAGTCATTTGGTGCGGCG
Terms and licenses: Academic/Nonprofit Terms; Industry Terms: Not Available to Industry
Depositor comments: RARγ was cloned in the multiple cloning site at NheI/HindIII. Neomycin gene was removed and replaced with RXRα at the sites of SmaI/BstBI.
How to cite: pcDNA3.1-hRARγ.hRXRα was a gift from Catharine Ross (Addgene plasmid # 135416 ; http://n2t.net/addgene:135416 ; RRID:Addgene_135416)
