[The description below was written by a language model from this plasmid's Addgene catalogue record and pLannotate feature annotations shown in this document.]
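Description:
pcDNA3.1-hRARγ.hRXRα is a mammalian expression plasmid built on pcDNA3.1(+) that expresses two human nuclear receptors from separate transcription units on a single backbone. It is propagated in E. coli through a high-copy ColE1/pUC-type origin with ampicillin selection (AmpR under its bla promoter), and it also carries an f1 phage origin. The neomycin resistance gene of the parent vector was removed to make room for the second insert, so the plasmid has no mammalian selectable marker and is suited to transient transfection rather than drug selection of stable lines.

The first cassette places the human retinoic acid receptor gamma (RARγ, RARG) coding sequence in the multiple cloning site between NheI and HindIII. It is driven by the CMV immediate-early enhancer and promoter and terminated by the bovine growth hormone polyadenylation signal; a T7 promoter lies just upstream of the insert. The second cassette uses the SV40 early enhancer/promoter, which normally drives neomycin resistance, to express human retinoid X receptor alpha (RXRα, RXRA), followed by the SV40 polyadenylation signal. No epitope tags or reporters are annotated. The short bleomycin-resistance, HIV-1 LTR and lacI fragments in the table look like residual backbone sequence or incidental annotation matches rather than functional parts.

RAR and RXR bind retinoic acid response elements as heterodimers, so co-delivery supplies both partners together. The associated publication concerns a CYP26A1 promoter reporter for RAR-mediated retinoid activity, which suggests use in such reporter assays. The catalogue lists a total size of 8,182 bp, whereas the sequenced record is 7,318 nt, consistent with that figure not accounting for the removed neomycin gene.
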