Features (pLannotate 1.2.2; 20 found; start..end, strand, type, name):
     28..80      -  misc_feature   bom (fragment): basis of mobility region from pBR322
    235..614     +  enhancer       CMV enhancer: human cytomegalovirus immediate early enhancer
    615..818     +  promoter       CMV promoter: human cytomegalovirus (CMV) immediate early promoter
    814..847     +  LTR            5' LTR (truncated) (fragment): truncated 5' long terminal repeat (LTR) from HIV-1
    863..881     +  promoter       T7 promoter: promoter for bacteriophage T7 RNA polymerase
    907..2268    +  CDS            RARG: RARG_HUMAN - Also known as NR1B3. Experimental evidence at protein level: Swiss-Prot protein existence level 1. Receptor for retinoic acid. Retinoic acid receptors bind as heterodimers to their target response elements in response to their ligands, all-trans or 9-cis retinoic acid, and regulate gene expression in various biological processes. The RAR/RXR heterodimers bind to the retinoic acid response elements (RARE) composed of tandem 5'-AGGTCA-3' sites known as DR1-DR5. In the absence of ligand, acts mainly as an activator of gene expression due to weak binding to corepressors. Required for
   2388..2612    +  polyA_signal   bGH poly(A) signal: bovine growth hormone polyadenylation signal
   2616..2637    +  promoter       SV40 promoter (fragment): SV40 enhancer and early promoter
   2658..3086    +  rep_origin     f1 ori (sequence partly withheld): f1 bacteriophage origin of replication; arrow indicates direction of (+) strand synthesis
   3100..3413    +  promoter       SV40 promoter: SV40 enhancer and early promoter
   3443..4828    +  CDS            RXRA: RXRA_HUMAN - Also known as NR2B1. Experimental evidence at protein level: Swiss-Prot protein existence level 1. Receptor for retinoic acid that acts as a transcription factor (PubMed:11162439, PubMed:11915042). Forms homo- or heterodimers with retinoic acid receptors (RARs) and binds to target response elements in response to their ligands, all-trans or 9-cis retinoic acid, to regulate gene expression in various biological processes (PubMed:10195690, PubMed:11162439, PubMed:11915042, PubMed:28167758, PubMed:17761950, PubMed:16107141, PubMed:18800767, PubMed:19167885). The RAR/RXR heterodimers
   4838..4996    +  CDS            ble (fragment): BLE_KLEPN - Experimental evidence at protein level: Swiss-Prot protein existence level 1. Binding protein with a strong affinity to the bleomycin family of antibiotics. Binds to CL990; an antimitotic-antibiotic compound. From Klebsiella pneumoniae.
   4991..5112    +  polyA_signal   SV40 poly(A) signal: SV40 polyadenylation signal
   5185..5201    -  protein_bind   lac operator: The lac repressor binds to the lac operator to inhibit transcription in E. coli. This inhibition can be relieved by adding lactose or isopropyl-β-D-thiogalactopyranoside (IPTG). lac repressor encoded by lacI
   5209..5239    -  promoter       lac promoter: promoter for the E. coli lac operon
   5254..5275    -  protein_bind   CAP binding site: CAP binding activates transcription in the presence of cAMP. E. coli catabolite activator protein
   5288..5380    -  CDS            lacI (fragment): lac repressor; lacI; The lac repressor binds to the lac operator to inhibit transcription in E. coli. This inhibition can be relieved by adding lactose or isopropyl-β-D-thiogalactopyranoside (IPTG).
   5563..6151    -  rep_origin     ori: high-copy-number ColE1/pMB1/pBR322/pUC origin of replication
   6322..7182    -  CDS            AmpR: β-lactamase; bla; confers resistance to ampicillin, carbenicillin, and related antibiotics
   7183..7287    -  promoter       AmpR promoter: bla
>Addgene plasmid #135416 | pcDNA3.1-hRARγ.hRXRα | addgene full sequence | sequence record 268041 | Addgene NGS Result
GACGGATCGGGAGATCTCCCGATCCCCTATGGTGCACTCTCAGTACAATCTGCTCTGATGCCGCATAGTT
AAGCCAGTATCTGCTCCCTGCTTGTGTGTTGGAGGTCGCTGAGTAGTGCGCGAGCAAAATTTAAGCTACA
ACAAGGCAAGGCTTGACCGACAATTGCATGAAGAATCTGCTTAGGGTTAGGCGTTTTGCGCTGCTTCGCG
ATGTACGGGCCAGATATACGCGTTGACATTGATTATTGACTAGTTATTAATAGTAATCAATTACGGGGTC
ATTAGTTCATAGCCCATATATGGAGTTCCGCGTTACATAACTTACGGTAAATGGCCCGCCTGGCTGACCG
CCCAACGACCCCCGCCCATTGACGTCAATAATGACGTATGTTCCCATAGTAACGCCAATAGGGACTTTCC
ATTGACGTCAATGGGTGGAGTATTTACGGTAAACTGCCCACTTGGCAGTACATCAAGTGTATCATATGCC
AAGTACGCCCCCTATTGACGTCAATGACGGTAAATGGCCCGCCTGGCATTATGCCCAGTACATGACCTTA
TGGGACTTTCCTACTTGGCAGTACATCTACGTATTAGTCATCGCTATTACCATGGTGATGCGGTTTTGGC
AGTACATCAATGGGCGTGGATAGCGGTTTGACTCACGGGGATTTCCAAGTCTCCACCCCATTGACGTCAA
TGGGAGTTTGTTTTGGCACCAAAATCAACGGGACTTTCCAAAATGTCGTAACAACTCCGCCCCATTGACG
CAAATGGGCGGTAGGCGTGTACGGTGGGAGGTCTATATAAGCAGAGCTCTCTGGCTAACTAGAGAACCCA
CTGCTTACTGGCTTATCGAAATTAATACGACTCACTATAGGGAGACCCAAGCTGGCTAGCGCCACCATGG
CCACCAATAAGGAGCGACTCTTTGCGGCTGGTGCCCTGGGGCCTGGATCTGGCTACCCAGGGGCAGGTTT
CCCCTTCGCCTTCCCAGGGGCACTCAGGGGGTCTCCGCCTTTCGAGATGCTGAGCCCTAGCTTCCGGGGC
CTGGGCCAGCCTGACCTCCCCAAGGAGATGGCCTCTCTGTCGGTGGAGACACAGAGCACCAGCTCAGAGG
AGATGGTGCCCAGCTCGCCCTCGCCCCCTCCGCCTCCTCGGGTCTACAAGCCATGCTTCGTGTGCAATGA
CAAGTCCTCTGGCTACCACTATGGGGTCAGCTCTTGTGAAGGCTGCAAGGGCTTCTTTCGCCGAAGCATC
CAGAAGAACATGGTGTACACGTGTCACCGCGACAAAAACTGTATCATCAACAAGGTGACCAGGAATCGCT
GCCAGTACTGCCGGCTACAGAAGTGCTTCGAAGTGGGCATGTCCAAGGAAGCTGTGCGAAATGACCGGAA
CAAGAAGAAGAAAGAGGTGAAGGAAGAAGGGTCACCTGACAGCTATGAGCTGAGCCCTCAGTTAGAAGAG
CTCATCACCAAGGTCAGCAAAGCCCATCAGGAGACTTTCCCCTCGCTCTGCCAGCTGGGCAAGTATACCA
CGAACTCCAGTGCAGACCACCGCGTGCAGCTGGATCTGGGGCTGTGGGACAAGTTCAGTGAGCTGGCTAC
CAAGTGCATCATCAAGATCGTGGAGTTTGCCAAGCGGTTGCCTGGCTTTACAGGGCTCAGCATTGCTGAC
CAGATCACTCTGCTCAAAGCTGCCTGCCTAGATATCCTGATGCTGCGTATCTGCACAAGGTACACCCCAG
AGCAGGACACCATGACCTTCTCCGACGGGCTGACCCTGAACCGGACCCAGATGCACAATGCCGGCTTCGG
GCCCCTCACAGACCTTGTCTTTGCCTTTGCTGGGCAGCTCCTGCCCCTGGAGATGGATGACACCGAGACA
GGGCTGCTCAGCGCCATCTGCCTCATCTGCGGAGACCGCATGGACCTGGAGGAGCCCGAAAAAGTGGACA
AGCTGCAGGAGCCACTGCTGGAAGCCCTGAGGCTGTACGCCCGGCGCCGGCGGCCCAGCCAGCCCTACAT
GTTCCCAAGGATGCTAATGAAAATCACCGACCTCCGGGGCATCAGCACTAAGGGAGCTGAAAGGGCCATT
ACTCTGAAGATGGAGATTCCAGGCCCGATGCCTCCCTTAATCCGAGAGATGCTGGAGAACCCTGAAATGT
TTGAGGATGACTCCTCGCAGCCTGGTCCCCACCCCAATGCCTCTAGCGAGGATGAGGTTCCTGGGGGCCA
GGGCAAAGGGGGCCTGAAGTCCCCAGCCTGAAGCTTGGTACCGAGCTCGGATCCACTAGTCCAGTGTGGT
GGAATTCTGCAGATATCCAGCACAGTGGCGGCCGCTCGAGTCTAGAGGGCCCGTTTAAACCCGCTGATCA
GCCTCGACTGTGCCTTCTAGTTGCCAGCCATCTGTTGTTTGCCCCTCCCCCGTGCCTTCCTTGACCCTGG
AAGGTGCCACTCCCACTGTCCTTTCCTAATAAAATGAGGAAATTGCATCGCATTGTCTGAGTAGGTGTCA
TTCTATTCTGGGGGGTGGGGTGGGGCAGGACAGCAAGGGGGAGGATTGGGAAGACAATAGCAGGCATGCT
GGGGATGCGGTGGGCTCTATGGCTTCTGAGGCGGAAAGAACCAGCTGGGGCTCTAGGGGGTATCCCC
[124 nt withheld, positions 2658-2781]
C
[91 nt withheld, positions 2783-2873]
A
[49 nt withheld, positions 2875-2923]
CCTTTGACGTTGGAGTCCACGTTCTTT
[37 nt withheld, positions 2951-2987]
ACCCTATCTCGGTCTATTCTTTTGATTTATAAGGGATTTTGCCGATTTCGGCCTATTGGTTAAAAAATGA
GCTGATTTAACAAAAATTTAACGCGAATTAATTCTGTGGAATGTGTGTCAGTTAGGGTGTGGAAAGTCCC
CAGGCTCCCCAGCAGGCAGAAGTATGCAAAGCATGCATCTCAATTAGTCAGCAACCAGGTGTGGAAAGTC
CCCAGGCTCCCCAGCAGGCAGAAGTATGCAAAGCATGCATCTCAATTAGTCAGCAACCATAGTCCCGCCC
CTAACTCCGCCCATCCCGCCCCTAACTCCGCCCAGTTCCGCCCATTCTCCGCCCCATGGCTGACTAATTT
TTTTTATTTATGCAGAGGCCGAGGCCGCCTCTGCCTCTGAGCTATTCCAGAAGTAGTGAGGAGGCTTTTT
TGGAGGATCTGCAGAATTCACTAGTGATTGCCACCATGGACACCAAACATTTCCTGCCGCTCGATTTCTC
CACCCAGGTGAACTCCTCCCTCACCTCCCCGACGGGGCGAGGCTCCATGGCTGCCCCCTCGCTGCACCCG
TCCCTGGGGCCTGGCATCGGCTCCCCGGGACAGCTGCATTCTCCCATCAGCACCCTGAGCTCCCCCATCA
ACGGCATGGGCCCGCCTTTCTCGGTCATCAGCTCCCCCATGGGCCCCCACTCCATGTCGGTGCCCACCAC
ACCCACCCTGGGCTTCAGCACTGGCAGCCCCCAGCTCAGCTCACCTATGAACCCCGTCAGCAGCAGCGAG
GACATCAAGCCCCCCCTGGGCCTCAATGGCGTCCTCAAGGTCCCCGCCCACCCCTCAGGAAACATGGCTT
CCTTCACCAAGCACATCTGCGCCATCTGCGGGGACCGCTCCTCAGGCAAGCACTATGGAGTGTACAGCTG
CGAGGGGTGCAAGGGCTTCTTCAAGCGGACGGTGCGCAAGGACCTGACCTACACCTGCCGCGACAACAAG
GACTGCCTGATTGACAAGCGGCAGCGGAACCGGTGCCAGTACTGCCGCTACCAGAAGTGCCTGGCCATGG
GCATGAAGCGGGAAGCCGTGCAGGAGGAGCGGCAGCGTGGCAAGGACCGGAACGAGAATGAGGTGGAGTC
GACCAGCAGCGCCAACGAGGACATGCCGGTGGAGAGGATCCTGGAGGCTGAGCTGGCCGTGGAGCCCAAG
ACCGAGACCTACGTGGAGGCAAACATGGGGCTGAACCCCAGCTCGCCGAACGACCCTGTCACCAACATTT
GCCAAGCAGCCGACAAACAGCTTTTCACCCTGGTGGAGTGGGCCAAGCGGATCCCACACTTCTCAGAGCT
GCCCCTGGACGACCAGGTCATCCTGCTGCGGGCAGGCTGGAATGAGCTGCTCATCGCCTCCTTCTCCCAC
CGCTCCATCGCCGTGAAGGACGGGATCCTCCTGGCCACCGGGCTGCACGTCCACCGGAACAGCGCCCACA
GCGCAGGGGTGGGCGCCATCTTTGACAGGGTGCTGACGGAGCTTGTGTCCAAGATGCGGGACATGCAGAT
GGACAAGACGGAGCTGGGCTGCCTGCGCGCCATCGTCCTCTTTAACCCTGACTCCAAGGGGCTCTCGAAC
CCGGCCGAGGTGGAGGCGCTGAGGGAGAAGGTCTATGCGTCCTTGGAGGCCTACTGCAAGCACAAGTACC
CAGAGCAGCCGGGAAGGTTCGCTAAGCTCTTGCTCCGCCTGCCGGCTCTGCGCTCCATCGGGCTCAAATG
CCTGGAACATCTCTTCTTCTTCAAGCTCATCGGGGACACACCCATTGACACCTTCCTTATGGAGATGCTG
GAGGCGCCGCACCAAATGACTTAGTTCGAAATGACCGACCAAGCGACGCCCAACCTGCCATCACGAGATT
TCGATTCCACCGCCGCCTTCTATGAAAGGTTGGGCTTCGGAATCGTTTTCCGGGACGCCGGCTGGATGAT
CCTCCAGCGCGGGGATCTCATGCTGGAGTTCTTCGCCCACCCCAACTTGTTTATTGCAGCTTATAATGGT
TACAAATAAAGCAATAGCATCACAAATTTCACAAATAAAGCATTTTTTTCACTGCATTCTAGTTGTGGTT
TGTCCAAACTCATCAATGTATCTTATCATGTCTGTATACCGTCGACCTCTAGCTAGAGCTTGGCGTAATC
ATGGTCATAGCTGTTTCCTGTGTGAAATTGTTATCCGCTCACAATTCCACACAACATACGAGCCGGAAGC
ATAAAGTGTAAAGCCTGGGGTGCCTAATGAGTGAGCTAACTCACATTAATTGCGTTGCGCTCACTGCCCG
CTTTCCAGTCGGGAAACCTGTCGTGCCAGCTGCATTAATGAATCGGCCAACGCGCGGGGAGAGGCGGTTT
GCGTATTGGGCGCTCTTCCGCTTCCTCGCTCACTGACTCGCTGCGCTCGGTCGTTCGGCTGCGGCGAGCG
GTATCAGCTCACTCAAAGGCGGTAATACGGTTATCCACAGAATCAGGGGATAACGCAGGAAAGAACATGT
GAGCAAAAGGCCAGCAAAAGGCCAGGAACCGTAAAAAGGCCGCGTTGCTGGCGTTTTTCCATAGGCTCCG
CCCCCCTGACGAGCATCACAAAAATCGACGCTCAAGTCAGAGGTGGCGAAACCCGACAGGACTATAAAGA
TACCAGGCGTTTCCCCCTGGAAGCTCCCTCGTGCGCTCTCCTGTTCCGACCCTGCCGCTTACCGGATACC
TGTCCGCCTTTCTCCCTTCGGGAAGCGTGGCGCTTTCTCATAGCTCACGCTGTAGGTATCTCAGTTCGGT
GTAGGTCGTTCGCTCCAAGCTGGGCTGTGTGCACGAACCCCCCGTTCAGCCCGACCGCTGCGCCTTATCC
GGTAACTATCGTCTTGAGTCCAACCCGGTAAGACACGACTTATCGCCACTGGCAGCAGCCACTGGTAACA
GGATTAGCAGAGCGAGGTATGTAGGCGGTGCTACAGAGTTCTTGAAGTGGTGGCCTAACTACGGCTACAC
TAGAAGAACAGTATTTGGTATCTGCGCTCTGCTGAAGCCAGTTACCTTCGGAAAAAGAGTTGGTAGCTCT
TGATCCGGCAAACAAACCACCGCTGGTAGCGGTGGTTTTTTTGTTTGCAAGCAGCAGATTACGCGCAGAA
AAAAAGGATCTCAAGAAGATCCTTTGATCTTTTCTACGGGGTCTGACGCTCAGTGGAACGAAAACTCACG
TTAAGGGATTTTGGTCATGAGATTATCAAAAAGGATCTTCACCTAGATCCTTTTAAATTAAAAATGAAGT
TTTAAATCAATCTAAAGTATATATGAGTAAACTTGGTCTGACAGTTACCAATGCTTAATCAGTGAGGCAC
CTATCTCAGCGATCTGTCTATTTCGTTCATCCATAGTTGCCTGACTCCCCGTCGTGTAGATAACTACGAT
ACGGGAGGGCTTACCATCTGGCCCCAGTGCTGCAATGATACCGCGAGACCCACGCTCACCGGCTCCAGAT
TTATCAGCAATAAACCAGCCAGCCGGAAGGGCCGAGCGCAGAAGTGGTCCTGCAACTTTATCCGCCTCCA
TCCAGTCTATTAATTGTTGCCGGGAAGCTAGAGTAAGTAGTTCGCCAGTTAATAGTTTGCGCAACGTTGT
TGCCATTGCTACAGGCATCGTGGTGTCACGCTCGTCGTTTGGTATGGCTTCATTCAGCTCCGGTTCCCAA
CGATCAAGGCGAGTTACATGATCCCCCATGTTGTGCAAAAAAGCGGTTAGCTCCTTCGGTCCTCCGATCG
TTGTCAGAAGTAAGTTGGCCGCAGTGTTATCACTCATGGTTATGGCAGCACTGCATAATTCTCTTACTGT
CATGCCATCCGTAAGATGCTTTTCTGTGACTGGTGAGTACTCAACCAAGTCATTCTGAGAATAGTGTATG
CGGCGACCGAGTTGCTCTTGCCCGGCGTCAATACGGGATAATACCGCGCCACATAGCAGAACTTTAAAAG
TGCTCATCATTGGAAAACGTTCTTCGGGGCGAAAACTCTCAAGGATCTTACCGCTGTTGAGATCCAGTTC
GATGTAACCCACTCGTGCACCCAACTGATCTTCAGCATCTTTTACTTTCACCAGCGTTTCTGGGTGAGCA
AAAACAGGAAGGCAAAATGCCGCAAAAAAGGGAATAAGGGCGACACGGAAATGTTGAATACTCATACTCT
TCCTTTTTCAATATTATTGAAGCATTTATCAGGGTTATTGTCTCATGAGCGGATACATATTTGAATGTAT
TTAGAAAAATAAACAAATAGGGGTTCCGCGCACATTTCCCCGAAAAGTGCCACCTGACGTC
